Addgene plasmid #177941: Luc-T20
Purpose: Transient mammalian expression of Luc2 (firefly luciferase) along with SARS-CoV-2 sequence 20080-22222 (T20) within the 3'UTR. Resulting transcript is packaged into SARS-CoV-2 virus-like particles.
Depositing lab: Jennifer Doudna. Publication: Rapid assessment of SARS-CoV-2 evolved variants using virus-like particles. Syed AM, Taha TY, Tabata T, Chen IP, Ciling A, Khalid MM, Sreekumar B, Chen PY, Hayashi JM, Soczek KM, Ott M, Doudna JA. Science. 2021 Nov 4:eabl6184. doi: 10.1126/science.abl6184. PubMed 34735219.
Backbone
  Vector backbone: pcDNA3.1
  Vector type: Mammalian Expression
Growth in bacteria
  Bacterial resistance: Ampicillin, 100 μg/mL
  Growth temperature: 37°C
  Growth strain: DH5alpha
  Copy number: High Copy
Gene/Insert
  Gene/Insert name: Luc2
  Entrez Gene: ORF1ab (a.k.a. GU280_gp01)
  Cloning method: Ligation Independent Cloning
Terms and licenses: Academic/Nonprofit Terms; Industry Terms: Not Available to Industry
Depositor comments: Please visit https://www.biorxiv.org/content/10.1101/2021.08.05.455082v1 for bioRxv preprint.
How to cite: Luc-T20 was a gift from Jennifer Doudna (Addgene plasmid # 177941 ; http://n2t.net/addgene:177941 ; RRID:Addgene_177941)
