[The description below was written by a language model from this plasmid's Addgene catalogue record and pLannotate feature annotations shown in this document.]
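Description:
Luc-T20 is a 9,866-nt mammalian expression plasmid built on the pcDNA3.1 backbone and designed for transient transfection. It is propagated in E. coli as a high-copy plasmid through a ColE1/pUC-type origin and selected with ampicillin via the β-lactamase gene. The backbone also carries an f1 phage origin and an SV40 promoter-driven neomycin/kanamycin phosphotransferase cassette with an SV40 poly(A) signal. This cassette could support G418 selection in mammalian cells, although the stated use is transient. Several small annotated fragments (lac promoter/operator, lacI, ble, bom, and a short HIV-1 LTR match) appear to be backbone remnants or short homology hits rather than functional modules.

The payload is a single transcription unit driven by the CMV immediate-early enhancer and promoter, with a T7 promoter just upstream of the coding region. It encodes the synthetic luc2 version of firefly luciferase. Downstream of the luciferase stop codon, within the 3' UTR, lies the "T20" segment, which corresponds to SARS-CoV-2 genome positions 20080–22222. The automated annotation detects this segment as a coronavirus replicase fragment (the end of ORF1ab, matched by homology to the NendoU-containing region) followed by the start of the spike gene. Because these viral sequences sit in the untranslated region, they serve as RNA rather than as expressed protein. A WPRE, which enhances transcript stability and expression, and the bGH polyadenylation signal complete the cassette.

According to the record, the T20 region causes the luciferase transcript to be packaged into SARS-CoV-2 virus-like particles. The associated publication used such particles for rapid assessment of evolved SARS-CoV-2 variants. The components that form the particles themselves are not encoded on this plasmid.
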