Features (pLannotate 1.2.2; 24 found; start..end, strand, type, name):
    137..516     +  enhancer       CMV enhancer: human cytomegalovirus immediate early enhancer
    517..720     +  promoter       CMV promoter: human cytomegalovirus (CMV) immediate early promoter
    716..749     +  LTR            5' LTR (truncated) (fragment): truncated 5' long terminal repeat (LTR) from HIV-1
    765..783     +  promoter       T7 promoter: promoter for bacteriophage T7 RNA polymerase
    809..2461    +  CDS            luciferase: firefly luciferase synthetic luc2 version of the luciferase gene
   2540..3976    +  CDS            rep (fragment): R1AB_CVPFS - Protein inferred from homology: Swiss-Prot protein existence level 3. NendoU is a Mn(2+)-dependent, uridylate-specific enzyme, which leaves 2'-3'-cyclic phosphates 5' to the cleaved bond. From Porcine transmissible gastroenteritis coronavirus (strain FS772/70) (TGEV).
   3990..4646    +  CDS            S (fragment): SPIKE_SARS2 - Experimental evidence at protein level: Swiss-Prot protein existence level 1. [Spike glycoprotein]: May down-regulate host tetherin (BST2) by lysosomal degradation, thereby counteracting its antiviral activity. From Severe acute respiratory syndrome coronavirus 2 (2019-nCoV) (SARS-CoV-2).
   4702..5290    +  misc_feature   WPRE: woodchuck hepatitis virus posttranscriptional regulatory element
   5299..5315    +  misc_feature   MCS (fragment): pUC18/19 multiple cloning site
   5365..5589    +  polyA_signal   bGH poly(A) signal: bovine growth hormone polyadenylation signal
   5593..5614    +  promoter       SV40 promoter (fragment): SV40 enhancer and early promoter
   5635..6063    +  rep_origin     f1 ori (sequence partly withheld): f1 bacteriophage origin of replication; arrow indicates direction of (+) strand synthesis
   6077..6406    +  promoter       SV40 promoter: SV40 enhancer and early promoter
   6473..7264    +  CDS            neo: KKA2_KLEPN - Also known as kan, nptII. Experimental evidence at protein level: Swiss-Prot protein existence level 1. Resistance to kanamycin, neomycin, paromomycin, ribostamycin, butirosin and gentamicin B. From Klebsiella pneumoniae.
   7288..7446    +  CDS            ble (fragment): BLE_KLEPN - Experimental evidence at protein level: Swiss-Prot protein existence level 1. Binding protein with a strong affinity to the bleomycin family of antibiotics. Binds to CL990; an antimitotic-antibiotic compound. From Klebsiella pneumoniae.
   7441..7562    +  polyA_signal   SV40 poly(A) signal: SV40 polyadenylation signal
   7635..7651    -  protein_bind   lac operator: The lac repressor binds to the lac operator to inhibit transcription in E. coli. This inhibition can be relieved by adding lactose or isopropyl-β-D-thiogalactopyranoside (IPTG). lac repressor encoded by lacI
   7659..7689    -  promoter       lac promoter: promoter for the E. coli lac operon
   7704..7725    -  protein_bind   CAP binding site: CAP binding activates transcription in the presence of cAMP. E. coli catabolite activator protein
   7738..7830    -  CDS            lacI (fragment): lac repressor; lacI; The lac repressor binds to the lac operator to inhibit transcription in E. coli. This inhibition can be relieved by adding lactose or isopropyl-β-D-thiogalactopyranoside (IPTG).
   8013..8601    -  rep_origin     ori: high-copy-number ColE1/pMB1/pBR322/pUC origin of replication
   8772..9632    -  CDS            AmpR: β-lactamase; bla; confers resistance to ampicillin, carbenicillin, and related antibiotics
   9633..9737    -  promoter       AmpR promoter: bla
   9796..9848    -  misc_feature   bom (fragment): basis of mobility region from pBR322
>Addgene plasmid #177941 | Luc-T20 | addgene full sequence | sequence record 348207 | Addgene NGS Result
TTGGAGGTCGCTGAGTAGTGCGCGAGCAAAATTTAAGCTACAACAAGGCAAGGCTTGACCGACAATTGCA
TGAAGAATCTGCTTAGGGTTAGGCGTTTTGCGCTGCTTCGCGATGTACGGGCCAGATATACGCGTTGACA
TTGATTATTGACTAGTTATTAATAGTAATCAATTACGGGGTCATTAGTTCATAGCCCATATATGGAGTTC
CGCGTTACATAACTTACGGTAAATGGCCCGCCTGGCTGACCGCCCAACGACCCCCGCCCATTGACGTCAA
TAATGACGTATGTTCCCATAGTAACGCCAATAGGGACTTTCCATTGACGTCAATGGGTGGAGTATTTACG
GTAAACTGCCCACTTGGCAGTACATCAAGTGTATCATATGCCAAGTACGCCCCCTATTGACGTCAATGAC
GGTAAATGGCCCGCCTGGCATTATGCCCAGTACATGACCTTATGGGACTTTCCTACTTGGCAGTACATCT
ACGTATTAGTCATCGCTATTACCATGGTGATGCGGTTTTGGCAGTACATCAATGGGCGTGGATAGCGGTT
TGACTCACGGGGATTTCCAAGTCTCCACCCCATTGACGTCAATGGGAGTTTGTTTTGGCACCAAAATCAA
CGGGACTTTCCAAAATGTCGTAACAACTCCGCCCCATTGACGCAAATGGGCGGTAGGCGTGTACGGTGGG
AGGTCTATATAAGCAGAGCTCTCTGGCTAACTAGAGAACCCACTGCTTACTGGCTTATCGAAATTAATAC
GACTCACTATAGGGAGACCCAAGCTGGCTAGCGCCGCCATGGAAGATGCCAAAAACATTAAGAAGGGCCC
AGCGCCATTCTACCCACTCGAAGACGGGACCGCCGGCGAGCAGCTGCACAAAGCCATGAAGCGCTACGCC
CTGGTGCCCGGCACCATCGCCTTTACCGACGCACATATCGAGGTGGACATTACCTACGCCGAGTACTTCG
AGATGAGCGTTCGGCTGGCAGAAGCTATGAAGCGCTATGGGCTGAATACAAACCATCGGATCGTGGTGTG
CAGCGAGAATAGCTTGCAGTTCTTCATGCCCGTGTTGGGTGCCCTGTTCATCGGTGTGGCTGTGGCCCCA
GCTAACGACATCTACAACGAGCGCGAGCTGCTGAACAGCATGGGCATCAGCCAGCCCACCGTCGTATTCG
TGAGCAAGAAAGGGCTGCAAAAGATCCTCAACGTGCAAAAGAAGCTACCGATCATACAAAAGATCATCAT
CATGGATAGCAAGACCGACTACCAGGGCTTCCAAAGCATGTACACCTTCGTGACTTCCCATTTGCCACCC
GGCTTCAACGAGTACGACTTCGTGCCCGAGAGCTTCGACCGGGACAAAACCATCGCCCTGATCATGAACA
GTAGTGGCAGTACCGGATTGCCCAAGGGCGTAGCCCTACCGCACCGCACCGCTTGTGTCCGATTCAGTCA
TGCCCGCGACCCCATCTTCGGCAACCAGATCATCCCCGACACCGCTATCCTCAGCGTGGTGCCATTTCAC
CACGGCTTCGGCATGTTCACCACGCTGGGCTACTTGATCTGCGGCTTTCGGGTCGTGCTCATGTACCGCT
TCGAGGAGGAGCTATTCTTGCGCAGCTTGCAAGACTATAAGATTCAATCTGCCCTGCTGGTGCCCACACT
ATTTAGCTTCTTCGCTAAGAGCACTCTCATCGACAAGTACGACCTAAGCAACTTGCACGAGATCGCCAGC
GGCGGGGCGCCGCTCAGCAAGGAGGTAGGTGAGGCCGTGGCCAAACGCTTCCACCTACCAGGCATCCGCC
AGGGCTACGGCCTGACAGAAACAACCAGCGCCATTCTGATCACCCCCGAAGGGGACGACAAGCCTGGCGC
AGTAGGCAAGGTGGTGCCCTTCTTCGAGGCTAAGGTGGTGGACTTGGACACCGGTAAGACACTGGGTGTG
AACCAGCGCGGCGAGCTGTGCGTCCGTGGCCCCATGATCATGAGCGGCTACGTTAACAACCCCGAGGCTA
CAAACGCTCTCATCGACAAGGACGGCTGGCTGCACAGCGGCGACATCGCCTACTGGGACGAGGACGAGCA
CTTCTTCATCGTGGACCGGCTGAAGAGCCTGATCAAATACAAGGGCTACCAGGTAGCCCCAGCCGAACTG
GAGAGCATCCTGCTGCAACACCCCAACATCTTCGACGCCGGGGTCGCCGGCCTGCCCGACGACGATGCCG
GCGAGCTGCCCGCCGCAGTCGTCGTGCTGGAACACGGTAAAACCATGACCGAGAAGGAGATCGTGGACTA
TGTGGCCAGCCAGGTTACAACCGCCAAGAAGCTGCGCGGTGGTGTTGTGTTCGTGGACGAGGTGCCTAAA
GGACTGACCGGCAAGTTGGACGCCCGCAAGATCCGCGAGATTCTCATTAAGGCCAAGAAGGGCGGCAAGA
TCGCCGTGTAAGAATTCGCTTATGCGGCCGCCTCCTTTAAGAAGGAGATATAGATCTCTGTAGGTCCCAA
ACAAGCTAGTCTTAATGGAGTCACATTAATTGGAGAAGCCGTAAAAACACAGTTCAATTATTATAAGAAA
GTTGATGGTGTTGTCCAACAATTACCTGAAACTTACTTTACTCAGAGTAGAAATTTACAAGAATTTAAAC
CCAGGAGTCAAATGGAAATTGATTTCTTAGAATTAGCTATGGATGAATTCATTGAACGGTATAAATTAGA
AGGCTATGCCTTCGAACATATCGTTTATGGAGATTTTAGTCATAGTCAGTTAGGTGGTTTACATCTACTG
ATTGGACTAGCTAAACGTTTTAAGGAATCACCTTTTGAATTAGAAGATTTTATTCCTATGGACAGTACAG
TTAAAAACTATTTCATAACAGATGCGCAAACAGGTTCATCTAAGTGTGTGTGTTCTGTTATTGATTTATT
ACTTGATGATTTTGTTGAAATAATAAAATCCCAAGATTTATCTGTAGTTTCTAAGGTTGTCAAAGTGACT
ATTGACTATACAGAAATTTCATTTATGCTTTGGTGTAAAGATGGCCATGTAGAAACATTTTACCCAAAAT
TACAATCTAGTCAAGCGTGGCAACCGGGTGTTGCTATGCCTAATCTTTACAAAATGCAAAGAATGCTATT
AGAAAAGTGTGACCTTCAAAATTATGGTGATAGTGCAACATTACCTAAAGGCATAATGATGAATGTCGCA
AAATATACTCAACTGTGTCAATATTTAAACACATTAACATTAGCTGTACCCTATAATATGAGAGTTATAC
ATTTTGGTGCTGGTTCTGATAAAGGAGTTGCACCAGGTACAGCTGTTTTAAGACAGTGGTTGCCTACGGG
TACGCTGCTTGTCGATTCAGATCTTAATGACTTTGTCTCTGATGCAGATTCAACTTTGATTGGTGATTGT
GCAACTGTACATACAGCTAATAAATGGGATCTCATTATTAGTGATATGTACGACCCTAAGACTAAAAATG
TTACAAAAGAAAATGACTCTAAAGAGGGTTTTTTCACTTACATTTGTGGGTTTATACAACAAAAGCTAGC
TCTTGGAGGTTCCGTGGCTATAAAGATAACAGAACATTCTTGGAATGCTGATCTTTATAAGCTCATGGGA
CACTTCGCATGGTGGACAGCCTTTGTTACTAATGTGAATGCGTCATCATCTGAAGCATTTTTAATTGGAT
GTAATTATCTTGGCAAACCACGCGAACAAATAGATGGTTATGTCATGCATGCAAATTACATATTTTGGAG
GAATACAAATCCAATTCAGTTGTCTTCCTATTCTTTATTTGACATGAGTAAATTTCCCCTTAAATTAAGG
GGTACTGCTGTTATGTCTTTAAAAGAAGGTCAAATCAATGATATGATTTTATCTCTTCTTAGTAAAGGTA
GACTTATAATTAGAGAAAACAACAGAGTTGTTATTTCTAGTGATGTTCTTGTTAACAACTAAACGAACAA
TGTTTGTTTTTCTTGTTTTATTGCCACTAGTCTCTAGTCAGTGTGTTAATCTTACAACCAGAACTCAATT
ACCCCCTGCATACACTAATTCTTTCACACGTGGTGTTTATTACCCTGACAAAGTTTTCAGATCCTCAGTT
TTACATTCAACTCAGGACTTGTTCTTACCTTTCTTTTCCAATGTTACTTGGTTCCATGCTATACATGTCT
CTGGGACCAAGGGTACTAAGAGGTTTGATAACCCTGTCCTACCATTTAATGATGGTGTTTATTTTGCTTC
CACTGAGAAGTCTAACATAATAAGAGGCTGGATTTTTGGTACTACTTTAGATTCGAAGACCCAGTCCCTA
CTTATTGTTAATAACGCTACTAATGTTGTTATTAAAGTCTGTGAATTTCAATTTTGTAATGATCCATTTT
TGGGTGTTTATTACCACAAAAACAACAAAAGTTGGATGGAAAGTGAGTTCAGAGTTTATTCTAGTGCGAA
TAATTGCACTTTTGAATATGTCTCTCAGCCTTTTCTTATGGACCTTGAAGGAAAACAGGGTAATTTCAAA
AATCTTAGGGAATTTGTGTTTAAGAATATTGATGGTTATTTTAAAATATATTCTAAGCACACGCCTATTA
ATTTAGTGCGTGATCTCCCTCAGGGTTTGATCCCAACTCCATAAGTGTGTCGACATATAAGGATCCACTC
GACGACTCGACAATCAACCTCTGGATTACAAAATTTGTGAAAGATTGACTGGTATTCTTAACTATGTTGC
TCCTTTTACGCTATGTGGATACGCTGCTTTAATGCCTTTGTATCATGCTATTGCTTCCCGTATGGCTTTC
ATTTTCTCCTCCTTGTATAAATCCTGGTTGCTGTCTCTTTATGAGGAGTTGTGGCCCGTTGTCAGGCAAC
GTGGCGTGGTGTGCACTGTGTTTGCTGACGCAACCCCCACTGGTTGGGGCATTGCCACCACCTGTCAGCT
CCTTTCCGGGACTTTCGCTTTCCCCCTCCCTATTGCCACGGCGGAACTCATCGCCGCCTGCCTTGCCCGC
TGCTGGACAGGGGCTCGGCTGTTGGGCACTGACAATTCCGTGGTGTTGTCGGGGAAGCTGACGTCCTTTC
CATGGCTGCTCGCCTGTGTTGCCACCTGGATTCTGCGCGGGACGTCCTTCTGCTACGTCCCTTCGGCCCT
CAATCCAGCGGACCTTCCTTCCCGCGGCCTGCTGCCGGCTCTGCGGCCTCTTCCGCATCTTCGCCTTCGC
CCTCAGACGAGTCGGATCTCCCTTTGGGCCGCCTCCCCGCCTGGAATTAATTCGAGCTCGGTACCTTGAT
TCTCGAGTCTAGAGGGCCCGTTTAAACCCGCTGATCAGCCTCGACTGTGCCTTCTAGTTGCCAGCCATCT
GTTGTTTGCCCCTCCCCCGTGCCTTCCTTGACCCTGGAAGGTGCCACTCCCACTGTCCTTTCCTAATAAA
ATGAGGAAATTGCATCGCATTGTCTGAGTAGGTGTCATTCTATTCTGGGGGGTGGGGTGGGGCAGGACAG
CAAGGGGGAGGATTGGGAAGACAATAGCAGGCATGCTGGGGATGCGGTGGGCTCTATGGCTTCTGAGGCG
GAAAGAACCAGCTGGGGCTCTAGGGGGTATCCCC
[124 nt withheld, positions 5635-5758]
C
[91 nt withheld, positions 5760-5850]
A
[49 nt withheld, positions 5852-5900]
CCTTTGACGTTGGAGTCCACGTTCTTT
[37 nt withheld, positions 5928-5964]
ACCCTATCTCGGTCTATTCTTTTGATTTATAAGGGATTTTGCCGATTTCGGCCTATTGGTTAAAAAATGA
GCTGATTTAACAAAAATTTAACGCGAATTAATTCTGTGGAATGTGTGTCAGTTAGGGTGTGGAAAGTCCC
CAGGCTCCCCAGCAGGCAGAAGTATGCAAAGCATGCATCTCAATTAGTCAGCAACCAGGTGTGGAAAGTC
CCCAGGCTCCCCAGCAGGCAGAAGTATGCAAAGCATGCATCTCAATTAGTCAGCAACCATAGTCCCGCCC
CTAACTCCGCCCATCCCGCCCCTAACTCCGCCCAGTTCCGCCCATTCTCCGCCCCATGGCTGACTAATTT
TTTTTATTTATGCAGAGGCCGAGGCCGCCTCTGCCTCTGAGCTATTCCAGAAGTAGTGAGGAGGCTTTTT
TGGAGGCCTAGGCTTTTGCAAAAAGCTCCCGGGAGCTTGTATATCCATTTTCGGATCTGATCAAGAGACA
GGATGAGGATCGTTTCGCATGATTGAACAAGATGGATTGCACGCAGGTTCTCCGGCCGCTTGGGTGGAGA
GGCTATTCGGCTATGACTGGGCACAACAGACAATCGGCTGCTCTGATGCCGCCGTGTTCCGGCTGTCAGC
GCAGGGGCGCCCGGTTCTTTTTGTCAAGACCGACCTGTCCGGTGCCCTGAATGAACTGCAGGACGAGGCA
GCGCGGCTATCGTGGCTGGCCACGACGGGCGTTCCTTGCGCAGCTGTGCTCGACGTTGTCACTGAAGCGG
GAAGGGACTGGCTGCTATTGGGCGAAGTGCCGGGGCAGGATCTCCTGTCATCTCACCTTGCTCCTGCCGA
GAAAGTATCCATCATGGCTGATGCAATGCGGCGGCTGCATACGCTTGATCCGGCTACCTGCCCATTCGAC
CACCAAGCGAAACATCGCATCGAGCGAGCACGTACTCGGATGGAAGCCGGTCTTGTCGATCAGGATGATC
TGGACGAAGAGCATCAGGGGCTCGCGCCAGCCGAACTGTTCGCCAGGCTCAAGGCGCGCATGCCCGACGG
CGAGGATCTCGTCGTGACCCATGGCGATGCCTGCTTGCCGAATATCATGGTGGAAAATGGCCGCTTTTCT
GGATTCATCGACTGTGGCCGGCTGGGTGTGGCGGACCGCTATCAGGACATAGCGTTGGCTACCCGTGATA
TTGCTGAAGAGCTTGGCGGCGAATGGGCTGACCGCTTCCTCGTGCTTTACGGTATCGCCGCTCCCGATTC
GCAGCGCATCGCCTTCTATCGCCTTCTTGACGAGTTCTTCTGAGCGGGACTCTGGGGTTCGAAATGACCG
ACCAAGCGACGCCCAACCTGCCATCACGAGATTTCGATTCCACCGCCGCCTTCTATGAAAGGTTGGGCTT
CGGAATCGTTTTCCGGGACGCCGGCTGGATGATCCTCCAGCGCGGGGATCTCATGCTGGAGTTCTTCGCC
CACCCCAACTTGTTTATTGCAGCTTATAATGGTTACAAATAAAGCAATAGCATCACAAATTTCACAAATA
AAGCATTTTTTTCACTGCATTCTAGTTGTGGTTTGTCCAAACTCATCAATGTATCTTATCATGTCTGTAT
ACCCTCCACCTCTAGCTAGAGCTTGGCGTAATCATGGTCATAGCTGTTTCCTGTGTGAAATTGTTATCCG
CTCACAATTCCACACAACATACGAGCCGGAAGCATAAAGTGTAAAGCCTGGGGTGCCTAATGAGTGAGCT
AACTCACATTAATTGCGTTGCGCTCACTGCCCGCTTTCCAGTCGGGAAACCTGTCGTGCCAGCTGCATTA
ATGAATCGGCCAACGCGCGGGGAGAGGCGGTTTGCGTATTGGGCGCTCTTCCGCTTCCTCGCTCACTGAC
TCGCTGCGCTCGGTCGTTCGGCTGCGGCGAGCGGTATCAGCTCACTCAAAGGCGGTAATACGGTTATCCA
CAGAATCAGGGGATAACGCAGGAAAGAACATGTGAGCAAAAGGCCAGCAAAAGGCCAGGAACCGTAAAAA
GGCCGCGTTGCTGGCGTTTTTCCATAGGCTCCGCCCCCCTGACGAGCATCACAAAAATCGACGCTCAAGT
CAGAGGTGGCGAAACCCGACAGGACTATAAAGATACCAGGCGTTTCCCCCTGGAAGCTCCCTCGTGCGCT
CTCCTGTTCCGACCCTGCCGCTTACCGGATACCTGTCCGCCTTTCTCCCTTCGGGAAGCGTGGCGCTTTC
TCATAGCTCACGCTGTAGGTATCTCAGTTCGGTGTAGGTCGTTCGCTCCAAGCTGGGCTGTGTGCACGAA
CCCCCCGTTCAGCCCGACCGCTGCGCCTTATCCGGTAACTATCGTCTTGAGTCCAACCCGGTAAGACACG
ACTTATCGCCACTGGCAGCAGCCACTGGTAACAGGATTAGCAGAGCGAGGTATGTAGGCGGTGCTACAGA
GTTCTTGAAGTGGTGGCCTAACTACGGCTACACTAGAAGAACAGTATTTGGTATCTGCGCTCTGCTGAAG
CCAGTTACCTTCGGAAAAAGAGTTGGTAGCTCTTGATCCGGCAAACAAACCACCGCTGGTAGCGGTGGTT
TTTTTGTTTGCAAGCAGCAGATTACGCGCAGAAAAAAAGGATCTCAAGAAGATCCTTTGATCTTTTCTAC
GGGGTCTGACGCTCAGTGGAACGAAAACTCACGTTAAGGGATTTTGGTCATGAGATTATCAAAAAGGATC
TTCACCTAGATCCTTTTAAATTAAAAATGAAGTTTTAAATCAATCTAAAGTATATATGAGTAAACTTGGT
CTGACAGTTACCAATGCTTAATCAGTGAGGCACCTATCTCAGCGATCTGTCTATTTCGTTCATCCATAGT
TGCCTGACTCCCCGTCGTGTAGATAACTACGATACGGGAGGGCTTACCATCTGGCCCCAGTGCTGCAATG
ATACCGCGAGACCCACGCTCACCGGCTCCAGATTTATCAGCAATAAACCAGCCAGCCGGAAGGGCCGAGC
GCAGAAGTGGTCCTGCAACTTTATCCGCCTCCATCCAGTCTATTAATTGTTGCCGGGAAGCTAGAGTAAG
TAGTTCGCCAGTTAATAGTTTGCGCAACGTTGTTGCCATTGCTACAGGCATCGTGGTGTCACGCTCGTCG
TTTGGTATGGCTTCATTCAGCTCCGGTTCCCAACGATCAAGGCGAGTTACATGATCCCCCATGTTGTGCA
AAAAAGCGGTTAGCTCCTTCGGTCCTCCGATCGTTGTCAGAAGTAAGTTGGCCGCAGTGTTATCACTCAT
GGTTATGGCAGCACTGCATAATTCTCTTACTGTCATGCCATCCGTAAGATGCTTTTCTGTGACTGGTGAG
TACTCAACCAAGTCATTCTGAGAATAGTGTATGCGGCGACCGAGTTGCTCTTGCCCGGCGTCAATACGGG
ATAATACCGCGCCACATAGCAGAACTTTAAAAGTGCTCATCATTGGAAAACGTTCTTCGGGGCGAAAACT
CTCAAGGATCTTACCGCTGTTGAGATCCAGTTCGATGTAACCCACTCGTGCACCCAACTGATCTTCAGCA
TCTTTTACTTTCACCAGCGTTTCTGGGTGAGCAAAAACAGGAAGGCAAAATGCCGCAAAAAAGGGAATAA
GGGCGACACGGAAATGTTGAATACTCATACTCTTCCTTTTTCAATATTATTGAAGCATTTATCAGGGTTA
TTGTCTCATGAGCGGATACATATTTGAATGTATTTAGAAAAATAAACAAATAGGGGTTCCGCGCACATTT
CCCCGAAAAGTGCCACCTGACCTCCACGGATCGGGAGATCTCCCGATCCCCTATGGTGCACTCTCAGTAC
AATCTGCTCTGATGCCGCATAGTTAAGCCAGTATCTGCTCCCTGCTTGTGTG
